>Addgene plasmid #247458 | pEF5-H4K16Q-Halo-FRT | addgene full sequence | sequence record 492503 | Addgene NGS Result
CGATGGGTGTCGTCCGCCCGCTGACTGAAGTCGAGATGGACCATTACCGCGAGCCGTTCCTGAATCCTGT
TGACCGCGAGCCACTGTGGCGCTTCCCAAACGAGCTGCCAATCGCCGGTGAGCCAGCGAACATCGTCGCG
CTGGTCGAAGAATACATGGACTGGCTGCACCAGTCCCCTGTCCCGAAGCTGCTGTTCTGGGGCACCCCAG
GCGTTCTGATCCCACCGGCCGAAGCCGCTCGCCTGGCCAAAAGCCTGCCTAACTGCAAGGCTGTGGACAT
CGGCCCGGGTCTGAATCTGCTGCAAGAAGACAACCCGGACCTGATCGGCAGCGAGATCGCGCGCTGGCTG
TCTACTCTGGAGATTTCCGGTTAAGTTAATTCGGCGGCCGCTCGAGTCTAGAGGGCCCGCGGTTCGAAGG
TAAGCCTATCCCTAACCCTCTCCTCGGTCTCGATTCTACGCGTACCGGTTAGTAATGAGTTTAAACCCGC
TGATCAGCCTCGACTGTGCCTTCTAGTTGCCAGCCATCTGTTGTTTGCCCCTCCCCCGTGCCTTCCTTGA
CCCTGGAAGGTGCCACTCCCACTGTCCTTTCCTAATAAAATGAGGAAATTGCATCGCATTGTCTGAGTAG
GTGTCATTCTATTCTGGGGGGTGGGGTGGGGCAGGACAGCAAGGGGGAGGATTGGGAAGACAATAGCAGG
CATGCTGGGGATGCGGTGGGCTCTATGGCTTCTGAGGCGGAAAGAACCAGCTGGGGCTCTAGGGGGTATC
CCC
[124 nt withheld, positions 774-897]
C
[91 nt withheld, positions 899-989]
AGGGTGATGGTTCACGTACCTAGAAGTTCCTATTCCGAAGTTCCTATTCTCTAGAAAGTATAGGAACTTC
CTTGGCCAAAAAGCCTGAACTCACCGCGACGTCTGTCGAGAAGTTTCTGATCGAAAAGTTCGACAGCGTC
TCCGACCTGATGCAGCTCTCGGAGGGCGAAGAATCTCGTGCTTTCAGCTTCGATGTAGGAGGGCGTGGAT
ATGTCCTGCGGGTAAATAGCTGCGCCGATGGTTTCTACAAAGATCGTTATGTTTATCGGCACTTTGCATC
GGCCGCGCTCCCGATTCCGGAAGTGCTTGACATTGGGGAATTCAGCGAGAGCCTGACCTATTGCATCTCC
CGCCGTGCACAGGGTGTCACGTTGCAAGACCTGCCTGAAACCGAACTGCCCGCTGTTCTGCAGCCGGTCG
CGGAGGCCATGGATGCGATCGCTGCGGCCGATCTTAGCCAGACGAGCGGGTTCGGCCCATTCGGACCGCA
AGGAATCGGTCAATACACTACATGGCGTGATTTCATATGCGCGATTGCTGATCCCCATGTGTATCACTGG
CAAACTGTGATGGACGACACCGTCAGTGCGTCCGTCGCGCAGGCTCTCGATGAGCTGATGCTTTGGGCCG
AGGACTGCCCCGAAGTCCGGCACCTCGTGCACGCGGATTTCGGCTCCAACAATGTCCTGACGGACAATGG
CCGCATAACAGCGGTCATTGACTGGAGCGAGGCGATGTTCGGGGATTCCCAATACGAGGTCGCCAACATC
TTCTTCTGGAGGCCGTGGTTGGCTTGTATGGAGCAGCAGACGCGCTACTTCGAGCGGAGGCATCCGGAGC
TTGCAGGATCGCCGCGGCTCCGGGCGTATATGCTCCGCATTGGTCTTGACCAACTCTATCAGAGCTTGGT
TGACGGCAATTTCGATGATGCAGCTTGGGCGCAGGGTCGATGCGACGCAATCGTCCGATCCGGAGCCGGG
ACTGTCGGGCGTACACAAATCGCCCGCAGAAGCGCGGCCGTCTGGACCGATGGCTGTGTAGAAGTACTCG
CCGATAGTGGAAACCGACGCCCCAGCACTCGTCCGAGGGCAAAGGAATAGCACGTACTACGAGATTTCGA
TTCCACCGCCGCCTTCTATGAAAGGTTGGGCTTCGGAATCGTTTTCCGGGACGCCGGCTGGATGATCCTC
CAGCGCGGGGATCTCATGCTGGAGTTCTTCGCCCACCCCAACTTGTTTATTGCAGCTTATAATGGTTACA
AATAAAGCAATAGCATCACAAATTTCACAAATAAAGCATTTTTTTCACTGCATTCTAGTTGTGGTTTGTC
CAAACTCATCAATGTATCTTATCATGTCTGTATACCGTCGACCTCTAGCTAGAGCTTGGCGTAATCATGG
TCATAGCTGTTTCCTGTGTGAAATTGTTATCCGCTCACAATTCCACACAACATACGAGCCGGAAGCATAA
AGTGTAAAGCCTGGGGTGCCTAATGAGTGAGCTAACTCACATTAATTGCGTTGCGCTCACTGCCCGCTTT
CCAGTCGGGAAACCTGTCGTGCCAGCTGCATTAATGAATCGGCCAACGCGCGGGGAGAGGCGGTTTGCGT
ATTGGGCGCTCTTCCGCTTCCTCGCTCACTGACTCGCTGCGCTCGGTCGTTCGGCTGCGGCGAGCGGTAT
CAGCTCACTCAAAGGCGGTAATACGGTTATCCACAGAATCAGGGGATAACGCAGGAAAGAACATGTGAGC
AAAAGGCCAGCAAAAGGCCAGGAACCGTAAAAAGGCCGCGTTGCTGGCGTTTTTCCATAGGCTCCGCCCC
CCTGACGAGCATCACAAAAATCGACGCTCAAGTCAGAGGTGGCGAAACCCGACAGGACTATAAAGATACC
AGGCGTTTCCCCCTGGAAGCTCCCTCGTGCGCTCTCCTGTTCCGACCCTGCCGCTTACCGGATACCTGTC
CGCCTTTCTCCCTTCGGGAAGCGTGGCGCTTTCTCATAGCTCACGCTGTAGGTATCTCAGTTCGGTGTAG
GTCGTTCGCTCCAAGCTGGGCTGTGTGCACGAACCCCCCGTTCAGCCCGACCGCTGCGCCTTATCCGGTA
ACTATCGTCTTGAGTCCAACCCGGTAAGACACGACTTATCGCCACTGGCAGCAGCCACTGGTAACAGGAT
TAGCAGAGCGAGGTATGTAGGCGGTGCTACAGAGTTCTTGAAGTGGTGGCCTAACTACGGCTACACTAGA
AGAACAGTATTTGGTATCTGCGCTCTGCTGAAGCCAGTTACCTTCGGAAAAAGAGTTGGTAGCTCTTGAT
CCGGCAAACAAACCACCGCTGGTAGCGGTGGTTTTTTTGTTTGCAAGCAGCAGATTACGCGCAGAAAAAA
AGGATCTCAAGAAGATCCTTTGATCTTTTCTACGGGGTCTGACGCTCAGTGGAACGAAAACTCACGTTAA
GGGATTTTGGTCATGAGATTATCAAAAAGGATCTTCACCTAGATCCTTTTAAATTAAAAATGAAGTTTTA
AATCAATCTAAAGTATATATGAGTAAACTTGGTCTGACAGTTACCAATGCTTAATCAGTGAGGCACCTAT
CTCAGCGATCTGTCTATTTCGTTCATCCATAGTTGCCTGACTCCCCGTCGTGTAGATAACTACGATACGG
GAGGGCTTACCATCTGGCCCCAGTGCTGCAATGATACCGCGAGACCCACGCTCACCGGCTCCAGATTTAT
CAGCAATAAACCAGCCAGCCGGAAGGGCCGAGCGCAGAAGTGGTCCTGCAACTTTATCCGCCTCCATCCA
GTCTATTAATTGTTGCCGGGAAGCTAGAGTAAGTAGTTCGCCAGTTAATAGTTTGCGCAACGTTGTTGCC
ATTGCTACAGGCATCGTGGTGTCACGCTCGTCGTTTGGTATGGCTTCATTCAGCTCCGGTTCCCAACGAT
CAAGGCGAGTTACATGATCCCCCATGTTGTGCAAAAAAGCGGTTAGCTCCTTCGGTCCTCCGATCGTTGT
CAGAAGTAAGTTGGCCGCAGTGTTATCACTCATGGTTATGGCAGCACTGCATAATTCTCTTACTGTCATG
CCATCCGTAAGATGCTTTTCTGTGACTGGTGAGTACTCAACCAAGTCATTCTGAGAATAGTGTATGCGGC
GACCGAGTTGCTCTTGCCCGGCGTCAATACGGGATAATACCGCGCCACATAGCAGAACTTTAAAAGTGCT
CATCATTGGAAAACGTTCTTCGGGGCGAAAACTCTCAAGGATCTTACCGCTGTTGAGATCCAGTTCGATG
TAACCCACTCGTGCACCCAACTGATCTTCAGCATCTTTTACTTTCACCAGCGTTTCTGGGTGAGCAAAAA
CAGGAAGGCAAAATGCCGCAAAAAAGGGAATAAGGGCGACACGGAAATGTTGAATACTCATACTCTTCCT
TTTTCAATATTATTGAAGCATTTATCAGGGTTATTGTCTCATGAGCGGATACATATTTGAATGTATTTAG
AAAAATAAACAAATAGGGGTTCCGCGCACATTTCCCCGAAAAGTGCCACCTGACGTCGACGGATCGGGAG
ATCTCCCGATCCCCTATGGTGCACTCTCAGTACAATCTGCTCTGATGCCGCATAGTTAAGCCAGTATCTG
CTCCCTGCTTGTGTGTTGGAGGTCGCTGAGTAGTGCGCGAGCAAAATTTAAGCTACAACAAGGCAAGGCT
TGACCGACAATTGCATGAAGAATCTGCTTAGGGTTAGGCGTTTTGCGCTGCTTCGCGATGTACGGGCCAG
ATATACGCGTTGACATTGATTATTGACTAGGCTTTTGCAAAAAGCTTTGCAAAGATGGATAAAGTTTTAA
ACAGAGAGGAATCTTTGCAGCTAATGGACCTTCTAGGTCTTGAAAGGAGTGGGAATTGGCTCCGGTGCCC
GTCAGTGGGCAGAGCGCACATCGCCCACAGTCCCCGAGAAGTTGGGGGGAGGGGTCGGCAATTGAACCGG
TGCCTAGAGAAGGTGGCGCGGGGTAAACTGGGAAAGTGATGTCGTGTACTGGCTCCGCCTTTTTCCCGAG
GGTGGGGGAGAACCGTATATAAGTGCAGTAGTCGCCGTGAACGTTCTTTTTCGCAACGGGTTTGCCGCCA
GAACACAGGTAAGTGCCGTGTGTGGTTCCCGCGGGCCTGGCCTCTTTACGGGTTATGGCCCTTGCGTGCC
TTGAATTACTTCCACCTGGCTGCAGTACGTGATTCTTGATCCCGAGCTTCGGGTTGGAAGTGGGTGGGAG
AGTTCGAGGCCTTGCGCTTAAGGAGCCCCTTCGCCTCGTGCTTGAGTTGAGGCCTGGCCTGGGCGCTGGG
GCCGCCGCGTGCGAATCTGGTGGCACCTTCGCGCCTGTCTCGCTGCTTTCGATAAGTCTCTAGCCATTTA
AAATTTTTGATGACCTGCTGCGACGCTTTTTTTCTGGCAAGATAGTCTTGTAAATGCGGGCCAAGATCTG
CACACTGGTATTTCGGTTTTTGGGGCCGCGGGCGGCGACGGGGCCCGTGCGTCCCAGCGCACATGTTCGG
CGAGGCGGGGCCTGCGAGCGCGGCCACCGAGAATCGGACGGGGGTAGTCTCAAGCTGGCCGGCCTGCTCT
GGTGCCTGGCCTCGCGCCGCCGTGTATCGCCCCGCCCTGGGCGGCAAGGCTGGCCCGGTCGGCACCAGTT
GCGTGAGCGGAAAGATGGCCGCTTCCCGGCCCTGCTGCAGGGAGCTCAAAATGGAGGACGCGGCGCTCGG
GAGAGCGGGCGGGTGAGTCACCCACACAAAGGAAAAGGGCCTTTCCGTCCTCAGCCGTCGCTTCATGTGA
CTCCACGGAGTACCGGGCGCCGTCCAGGCACCTCGATTAGTTCTCGAGCTTTTGGAGTACGTCGTCTTTA
GGTTGGGGGGAGGGGTTTTATGCGATGGAGTTTCCCCACACTGAGTGGGTGGAGACTGAAGTTAGGCCAG
CTTGGCACTTGATGTAATTCTCCTTGGAATTTGCCCTTTTTGAGTTTGGATCTTGGTTCATTCTCAAGCC
TCAGACAGTGGTTCAAAGTTTTTTTCTTCCATTTCAGGTGTCGTGAGGAATTAGCTTGGTACTAATACGA
CTCACTATAGGGAGACCCAAGCTGGCTAGGTAAGCTTGGTACCGAGCTCGGATCCACTAGTCCAGTGTGG
TGGAATTCTGCAGATATCCAGCACAGTGGCGGCCGGCCGCTCTAGAGCTAGCGAATTTCGAGATGTCTGG
ACGTGGTAAGGGCGGGAAGGGTTTGGGTAAGGGGGGTGCCCAG
[258 nt withheld, positions 6283-6540]
GATCCATCTGGTGGAGGTGGTTCAGGCGGAGGTGGAAGTGGAGGTGGAGGCTCTGGTGGCGGTTCCGAAA
TCGGTACTGGCTTTCCATTCGACCCCCATTATGTGGAAGTCCTGGGCGAGCGCATGCACTACGTCGATGT
TGGTCCGCGCGGTGGCACCCCTGTGCTGTTCCTGCACGGTAACCCGACCTCCTCCTACGTGTGGCGCAAC
ATCATCCCGCATGTTGCACCGACCCATCGCTGCATTGCTCCAGACCTGATCGGTATGGGCAAATCCGACA
AACCAGACCTGGGTTATTTCTTCGACGACCACGTCCGCTTCATGGATGCCTTCATCGAAGCCCTGGGTCT
GGAAGAGGTCGTCCTGGTCATTCACGACTGGGGCTCCGCTCTGGGTTTCCACTGGGCCAAGCGCAATCCA
GAGCGCGTCAAAGGTATTGCATTTATGGAGTTCATCCGCCCTATCCCGACCTGGGACGAATGGCCAGAAT
TTGCCCGCGAGACCTTCCAGGCCTTCCGCACCACCGACGTCGGCCGCAAGCTGATCATCGATCAGAACGT
TTTTATCGAGGGTACGCTGC
Features (pLannotate 1.2.2; 22 found; start..end, strand, type, name):
    419..460     +  CDS            V5 tag: epitope tag from simian virus 5
    504..728     +  polyA_signal   bGH poly(A) signal: bovine growth hormone polyadenylation signal
    732..753     +  promoter       SV40 promoter (fragment): SV40 enhancer and early promoter
    774..1007    +  rep_origin     f1 ori (fragment) (sequence partly withheld): f1 bacteriophage origin of replication; arrow indicates direction of (+) strand synthesis
   1012..1059    +  protein_bind   FRT: FLP-mediated recombination occurs in the 8-bp core sequence TCTAGAAA (Turan and Bode, 2011). FLP recombinase from the Saccharomyces cerevisiae 2μ plasmid
   1067..2089    +  CDS            HygR: aminoglycoside phosphotransferase from E. coli; aph(4)-Ia; confers resistance to hygromycin
   2099..2224    +  CDS            ble (fragment): BLE_KLEPN - Experimental evidence at protein level: Swiss-Prot protein existence level 1. Binding protein with a strong affinity to the bleomycin family of antibiotics. Binds to CL990; an antimitotic-antibiotic compound. From Klebsiella pneumoniae.
   2219..2340    +  polyA_signal   SV40 poly(A) signal: SV40 polyadenylation signal
   2413..2429    -  protein_bind   lac operator: The lac repressor binds to the lac operator to inhibit transcription in E. coli. This inhibition can be relieved by adding lactose or isopropyl-β-D-thiogalactopyranoside (IPTG). lac repressor encoded by lacI
   2437..2467    -  promoter       lac promoter: promoter for the E. coli lac operon
   2482..2503    -  protein_bind   CAP binding site: CAP binding activates transcription in the presence of cAMP. E. coli catabolite activator protein
   2516..2608    -  CDS            lacI (fragment): lac repressor; lacI; The lac repressor binds to the lac operator to inhibit transcription in E. coli. This inhibition can be relieved by adding lactose or isopropyl-β-D-thiogalactopyranoside (IPTG).
   2791..3379    -  rep_origin     ori: high-copy-number ColE1/pMB1/pBR322/pUC origin of replication
   3550..4410    -  CDS            AmpR: β-lactamase; bla; confers resistance to ampicillin, carbenicillin, and related antibiotics
   4411..4515    -  promoter       AmpR promoter: bla
   4574..4626    -  misc_feature   bom (fragment): basis of mobility region from pBR322
   4781..4799    +  enhancer       CMV enhancer (fragment): human cytomegalovirus immediate early enhancer
   4824..4890    +  CDS            small t antigen (fragment): SV40 (simian virus 40) small t antigen
   4897..6075    +  promoter       EF-1α promoter: strong constitutive promoter for human elongation factor EF-1α
   6092..6110    +  promoter       T7 promoter: promoter for bacteriophage T7 RNA polymerase
   6232..6540    +  CDS            H4_BOVIN (sequence partly withheld): Experimental evidence at protein level: Swiss-Prot protein existence level 1. Core component of nucleosome. Nucleosomes wrap and compact DNA into chromatin, limiting DNA accessibility to the cellular machineries which require DNA as a template. Histones thereby play a central role in transcription regulation, DNA repair, DNA replication and chromosomal stability. DNA accessibility is regulated via a complex set of post-translational modifications of histones, also called histone code, and nucleosome remodeling. From Bos taurus (Bovine).
   6607..370     +  CDS            HaloTag® (fragment) (across the origin): modified bacterial dehalogenase that forms covalent bonds with chloroalkane derivatives
