[The description below was written by a language model from this plasmid's Addgene catalogue record and pLannotate feature annotations shown in this document.]
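Description:
pEF5-H4K16Q-Halo-FRT is a 7.1 kb mammalian expression plasmid built on the Invitrogen pEF5 backbone and designed for site-specific integration into a genomic FRT site. It is maintained in E. coli through a high-copy ColE1/pUC-type origin with ampicillin resistance (AmpR under its own bla promoter). A fragment of the f1 origin and remnants of lac regulatory sequence are also annotated.

The payload is human histone H4 (H4C1) carrying a lysine-to-glutamine substitution at position 16, a change commonly used to mimic the acetylated state of that residue. The purpose field calls it "wild-type", but the construct name and insert fields indicate the K16Q mutant. The H4 coding sequence was matched by the annotation tool to the bovine H4 entry, which is expected given how highly conserved this protein is. It is fused at its C terminus to HaloTag, a modified dehalogenase that covalently binds chloroalkane ligands and so allows labelling with fluorescent dyes in living cells. Expression is driven by the strong constitutive EF-1α promoter, with a T7 promoter just upstream of the insert, and terminated by the bGH polyadenylation signal. A V5 epitope sequence lies downstream of HaloTag, but the record does not say whether it is translated as part of the fusion.

An FRT site sits immediately ahead of a hygromycin resistance gene followed by an SV40 poly(A) signal, with no full promoter annotated directly upstream. In this type of arrangement, FLP-mediated recombination into a genomic FRT site places HygR behind a resident promoter, so hygromycin selects for correct integrants. The associated work examined the behaviour of nucleosomes containing mutant H4 in living human cells.
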