Addgene plasmid #247458: pEF5-H4K16Q-Halo-FRT
Purpose: Expresses wild-type H4K16Q-Halo under EF1 promoter and can be integrated into FRT site
Depositing lab: Kazuhiro Maeshima. Depositing organization: National Institute of Genetics. Publication: Behaviors of nucleosomes with mutant histone H4s in euchromatic domains of living human cells. Semeigazin A, Iida S, Minami K, Tamura S, Ide S, Higashi K, Toyoda A, Kurokawa K, Maeshima K. Histochem Cell Biol. 2024 Jul;162(1-2):23-40. doi: 10.1007/s00418-024-02293-x. Epub 2024 May 14. PubMed 38743310.
Backbone
  Vector backbone: pEF5
  Backbone manufacturer: Invitrogen, Cat#V602020
  Vector type: Mammalian Expression
  Selectable markers: Hygromycin
Growth in bacteria
  Bacterial resistance: Ampicillin, 100 μg/mL
  Growth temperature: 37°C
  Growth strain: DH5alpha
  Copy number: High Copy
Gene/Insert
  Gene/Insert name: H4 (H4C1) (alt name: H4 (H4C1), K16Q)
  Species: H. sapiens (human)
  Insert size (bp): 1263
  Entrez Gene: H4C1 (a.k.a. H4-16, H4C11, H4C12, H4C13, H4C14, H4C15, H4C16, H4C2, H4C3, H4C4, H4C5, H4C6, H4C8, H4C9, H4FA, HIST1H4A)
  Promoter: EF1α
  Tag / fusion protein: HaloTag (C terminal on insert)
  Cloning method: Other
  Sequencing primers: 5′ T7 or EF1a core promoter
Terms and licenses: Academic/Nonprofit Terms; Industry Terms: Not Available to Industry
How to cite: pEF5-H4K16Q-Halo-FRT was a gift from Kazuhiro Maeshima (Addgene plasmid # 247458 ; http://n2t.net/addgene:247458 ; RRID:Addgene_247458)
